Addgene plasmid #25851: pGL3-DICER-Prom
Depositing lab: David E. Fisher. Depositing organization: Massachusetts General Hospital. Publication: Lineage-specific transcriptional regulation of DICER by MITF in melanocytes. Levy C, Khaled M, Robinson KC, Veguilla RA, Chen PH, Yokoyama S, Makino E, Lu J, Larue L, Beermann F, Chin L, Bosenberg M, Song JS, Fisher DE. Cell. 2010 Jun 11. 141(6):994-1005. 10.1016/j.cell.2010.05.004 PubMed 20550935.
Backbone
  Vector backbone: pGL3
  Backbone manufacturer: promega
  Backbone size w/o insert (bp): 5394
  Vector type: Mammalian Expression, Luciferase
Growth in bacteria
  Bacterial resistance: Ampicillin, 100 μg/mL
  Growth temperature: 37°C
  Growth strain: DH5alpha
  Copy number: High Copy
Gene/Insert
  Gene/Insert name: Dicer promoter
  Species: H. sapiens (human); gene ID 23405
  Insert size (bp): 2542
  Entrez Gene: DICER1 (a.k.a. DCR1, Dicer, Dicer1e, GLOW, HERNA, K12H4.8-LIKE, MNG1, RMSE2, aviD)
  Cloning method: Restriction Enzyme; 5′ cloning site KpnI (not destroyed); 3′ cloning site HindIII (not destroyed)
  Sequencing primers: 5′ RVprimer3
Terms and licenses: Academic/Nonprofit Terms; Industry Terms: Not Available to Industry
How to cite: pGL3-DICER-Prom was a gift from David E. Fisher (Addgene plasmid # 25851 ; http://n2t.net/addgene:25851 ; RRID:Addgene_25851)
