[The description below was written by a language model from this plasmid's Addgene catalogue record and pLannotate feature annotations shown in this document.]
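Description:
pGL3-DICER-Prom is a firefly luciferase promoter-reporter plasmid built on the Promega pGL3 backbone, intended for transient transfection into mammalian cells. It is maintained in E. coli as a high-copy plasmid through a ColE1/pUC-type origin and selected with ampicillin via the β-lactamase gene and its bla promoter. An f1 phage origin is also present, allowing single-stranded DNA production.

The insert is a roughly 2.5 kb fragment of the human DICER1 promoter region, cloned between the KpnI and HindIII sites, both of which are retained. This places it directly upstream of the luc+ coding sequence, which is followed by an SV40 polyadenylation signal. No other eukaryotic promoter is annotated in front of luciferase, so reporter output should depend on the transcriptional activity of the cloned DICER1 sequence. A synthetic poly(A) signal and the α2-globin RNA polymerase II pause site lie upstream of the insert. These are standard pGL3 elements that suppress read-through transcription from the backbone and so lower background signal.

The short partial matches the annotation software places within the insert (GVQW1, C9orf85 and a C. elegans eft-3 promoter fragment) are most likely chance or repeat-derived similarities in human genomic DNA rather than functional parts. The small TcR, lacZα and large T antigen fragments likewise appear to be backbone remnants. The annotated sequence is 7,314 nt, somewhat shorter than the sum of the listed backbone and insert sizes, and the record does not explain the difference.

The associated publication concerns lineage-specific transcriptional regulation of DICER by MITF in melanocytes. This suggests use in luciferase assays measuring how the DICER1 promoter responds to that transcription factor or to other regulators.
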