Features (pLannotate 1.2.2; 14 found; start..end, strand, type, name):
     61..294     -  CDS            GVQW1 (fragment): GVQW1_HUMAN - Also known as TIGD1L2. Experimental evidence at transcript level: Swiss-Prot protein existence level 2. From Homo sapiens (Human).
    313..333     -  promoter       eft-3 promoter (fragment): eft-3; promoter for the C. elegans elongation factor 1α gene (Mitrovich and Anderson, 2000)
    993..1172    -  CDS            C9orf85 (fragment): CI085_HUMAN - Experimental evidence at protein level: Swiss-Prot protein existence level 1. From Homo sapiens (Human).
   2584..4236    +  CDS            luciferase: firefly luciferase; luc+; enhanced luc+ version of the luciferase gene
   4277..4398    -  polyA_signal   SV40 poly(A) signal: SV40 polyadenylation signal
   4421..4489    -  CDS            large T antigen (fragment): large T antigen from SV40 (simian virus 40)
   4505..4637    +  CDS            TcR (fragment): tetracycline efflux protein; tet; confers resistance to tetracycline
   4817..5405    -  rep_origin     ori: high-copy-number ColE1/pMB1/pBR322/pUC origin of replication
   5576..6436    -  CDS            AmpR: β-lactamase; bla; confers resistance to ampicillin, carbenicillin, and related antibiotics
   6437..6541    -  promoter       AmpR promoter: bla
   6568..7023    +  rep_origin     f1 ori (sequence partly withheld): f1 bacteriophage origin of replication; arrow indicates direction of (+) strand synthesis
   7028..7095    -  CDS            lacZα (fragment): LacZα fragment of β-galactosidase; lacZ fragment
   7154..7202    +  polyA_signal   poly(A) signal: synthetic polyadenylation signal
   7216..7307    +  misc_feature   pause site: RNA polymerase II transcriptional pause signal from the human α2 globin gene
>Addgene plasmid #25851 | pGL3-DICER-Prom | depositor full sequence | sequence record 12116 | Author sequence
GGTACCAAAATCAGACAAACCGGCCAGGCGCAGTGGCTCATGCCTGTAATCCCACCACTTTGGGAAGCCG
AGGCAGGTCAGGAGTTCGAGACCAGCCTGGCCAACATGGTGAAACCCCGTCTCTACTGAAAATACAAAAA
TTAGCCGGGCGTGGTGGCACATGCCTGTAACCCAGCTACTTGGGAGGCTGAGGCAGAAGAATCGCTTGAA
CCTAGGAGGCAGAGGTTGCAGTGAGACGAGATTGCGCCATTGCACTCCAGCCTGGGCGACAAGAGTGAAA
CTCTGCCTCAAAAAAGAAAAAAACAAATACATAAAATTAAAAAAATAAAAAAATCAGGTATACCTGCTGA
TGGAACAAGCAGCCTGGCTAGTCTTGACAGATTGCAAGAGGGCAACCAGAGGGGCTGAAGTTGTACCAGC
CCACAAATTTCCACTGCCAATAGAGTCCAGTGCCTACCCCCATACTGAGATGCTGTCCTTCTCATAAAGG
CTTATCAGGGAGTCCACCGAAGAGATATCTACATTTGGGGATAAGTTAAGACGATGTTCTTTAAGCCAGA
CACTTATTTAACGCCCACCGATATTTTAATTCCTAGCTACAAAGAAAACCTTATATGTATGACTGGGGTC
TTAAAGGTATGACATGCTCACCGTGCTTGACATATAAGAAACTACTTTTTTAAATACATGGGTCTGCCAG
GAGCATCCTACTTCCTAATTTTGCCCATAAATATGCTACTTTCAAGTGAAACCTTAAGCCAATTCATAGT
AAATATATTATCAAAATTTTAGCACAGTAATGACTGAGCACACCAGCCTCAAAGCCAGACTACGTGGGTT
CAAATCTCAGTTGTTCACTTACTGGCTACTTACTTGTTGGAAGTTATTCCATTTCTTCGTCTGTTAAAAC
AGGAAGCAGGCTGGGTACGGTGGCTCACGCCCGTAATCCCAGCACTTTGGGAGGCCAAGGCGGACGGATG
ACAAGGTCAGAAATCGAGACCATCATGGCCAACATGGTGAAACCCCGTCTCTTCTAAAAATACAAAAATT
AGCTGGGTGTGGTGGCGTGCCCCTGTAATCCCAGCTACTCGGGAGGCTGAGGCAGGAGAATCACTTGAAC
CTGGGAGGCGGAGATTGCAGTAAGCCCAGGTCGCACCACTGCACTCCAGCCTGGAGACAGAGTGAGACTC
CGTCTCAAAAGAAAAAAAAAAAAAAAACAGGAAGCAGTTTCAGCACCTACCTCACAATGTGCACACAGTT
AAAGCACCTACCTCACAGGGTGCACACAGTTAAAGCACCTACCTCACAGGGTGCACCTAAGGATCACAGG
CATGCAAGCCCTAGATCAGCCTGCCCAATGGCAATATAATGCAGGCCACAGGTGACATTTAAAATTCTGT
AGAACCCACACTAAAAAATAAACAAATAAAACTTTTATCCCAATATATGGAAAAAGTTTATCACTTCAAC
ATGTAACAATTTTTTGAACATTATTTGGTAAAGAATGCATATATCTCGATTCCGACTAGCCATACTTTAA
GTGCTCAGGAGCCATGTGGGGCTGGTGGCCCCAAACTGAACAGCACAGCCCAGGCAGCAGGGGCGCATAG
TAGGTTCTGCTCACGCCCATGGTCTGAAAGAAACACGGTTGCAGTTGCTGTGAGCACACCTCACCTGGAG
CAAACCGGCCTATCAGGGGGTCCACTGAAGAGATGTCTACATTTGGGGATAAATTAAGAAGATGTTCTTT
AAGCCAGCCACTTATTTAATTCCCACCGATATTTTAATTCCTAGCTTCAAGCTGTGGTGCGCGGTTCCGA
CCTATGCAAATGAACAGCTTACAAACAGAGGGCCACCATCTATTTCTCATTATCTGGGGATCCCGGTTGG
GGTGGGGGGCGGAAGTGGGTGTTTGTTATTTCCCCAAATGCGGAGGCCCCTGCACCACTAACGCGAGGAA
ACGCAGGCGAGTGGGAAGGTACTTTAAAAAGGGGAGGGAGGTGCTCAGAGGGAAGCTAAGCTCTCCGGGA
AACAATTACGGCCACGTTACGGTCTGTGGGTGCCAGAAGGAGCAACAATGGAGGCAGTCGAATTCCGAGA
GCTCAGAGAGTCTGCCAAACTTAGCCGGCCTCGGCGCGCGGGTTCCCGGGGGCCCCAAAAACTCCGGGCA
ACTGCGGCCCAACGCCAAGGTCCAGTCCAGGCGCTGGGCCGCAAACGCCTCTCCGGCCTCCGCGCGCGCG
CCCGCTGTCTCCCTGCTCCTGAGTGGCTGGGGGGCCGGGATTAACCTTTCACCGCCAGGCCCTGTCCAAT
CACAGGCTCGCTCTCATGCCGCCACGGGGCGAGCGGAGCGTGGGGGCGCGGAGGGGCGGTGCGGGAGCCA
GTGGGATTCTCCAAGCGGCTGTGCGCCGTTGCCGCGGGCCGTGCGCTGGCTGCCGGCCAGCCGGGCGCTG
CGCAGTCTCCGCAGGCGCCGGCGGGAGGGGTCGAGGCGGAGGCGCGGCGCAGGCTGCTGCAGGCCCAGGT
GAATGGAGTAACCTGACAGCGGGGACGAAAGCTTGGCATTCCGGTACTGTTGGTAAAGCCACCATGGAAG
ACGCCAAAAACATAAAGAAAGGCCCGGCGCCATTCTATCCGCTGGAAGATGGAACCGCTGGAGAGCAACT
GCATAAGGCTATGAAGAGATACGCCCTGGTTCCTGGAACAATTGCTTTTACAGATGCACATATCGAGGTG
GACATCACTTACGCTGAGTACTTCGAAATGTCCGTTCGGTTGGCAGAAGCTATGAAACGATATGGGCTGA
ATACAAATCACAGAATCGTCGTATGCAGTGAAAACTCTCTTCAATTCTTTATGCCGGTGTTGGGCGCGTT
ATTTATCGGAGTTGCAGTTGCGCCCGCGAACGACATTTATAATGAACGTGAATTGCTCAACAGTATGGGC
ATTTCGCAGCCTACCGTGGTGTTCGTTTCCAAAAAGGGGTTGCAAAAAATTTTGAACGTGCAAAAAAAGC
TCCCAATCATCCAAAAAATTATTATCATGGATTCTAAAACGGATTACCAGGGATTTCAGTCGATGTACAC
GTTCGTCACATCTCATCTACCTCCCGGTTTTAATGAATACGATTTTGTGCCAGAGTCCTTCGATAGGGAC
AAGACAATTGCACTGATCATGAACTCCTCTGGATCTACTGGTCTGCCTAAAGGTGTCGCTCTGCCTCATA
GAACTGCCTGCGTGAGATTCTCGCATGCCAGAGATCCTATTTTTGGCAATCAAATCATTCCGGATACTGC
GATTTTAAGTGTTGTTCCATTCCATCACGGTTTTGGAATGTTTACTACACTCGGATATTTGATATGTGGA
TTTCGAGTCGTCTTAATGTATAGATTTGAAGAAGAGCTGTTTCTGAGGAGCCTTCAGGATTACAAGATTC
AAAGTGCGCTGCTGGTGCCAACCCTATTCTCCTTCTTCGCCAAAAGCACTCTGATTGACAAATACGATTT
ATCTAATTTACACGAAATTGCTTCTGGTGGCGCTCCCCTCTCTAAGGAAGTCGGGGAAGCGGTTGCCAAG
AGGTTCCATCTGCCAGGTATCAGGCAAGGATATGGGCTCACTGAGACTACATCAGCTATTCTGATTACAC
CCGAGGGGGATGATAAACCGGGCGCGGTCGGTAAAGTTGTTCCATTTTTTGAAGCGAAGGTTGTGGATCT
GGATACCGGGAAAACGCTGGGCGTTAATCAAAGAGGCGAACTGTGTGTGAGAGGTCCTATGATTATGTCC
GGTTATGTAAACAATCCGGAAGCGACCAACGCCTTGATTGACAAGGATGGATGGCTACATTCTGGAGACA
TAGCTTACTGGGACGAAGACGAACACTTCTTCATCGTTGACCGCCTGAAGTCTCTGATTAAGTACAAAGG
CTATCAGGTGGCTCCCGCTGAATTGGAATCCATCTTGCTCCAACACCCCAACATCTTCGACGCAGGTGTC
GCAGGTCTTCCCGACGATGACGCCGGTGAACTTCCCGCCGCCGTTGTTGTTTTGGAGCACGGAAAGACGA
TGACGGAAAAAGAGATCGTGGATTACGTCGCCAGTCAAGTAACAACCGCGAAAAAGTTGCGCGGAGGAGT
TGTGTTTGTGGACGAAGTACCGAAAGGTCTTACCGGAAAACTCGACGCAAGAAAAATCAGAGAGATCCTC
ATAAAGGCCAAGAAGGGCGGAAAGATCGCCGTGTAATTCTAGAGTCGGGGCGGCCGGCCGCTTCGAGCAG
ACATGATAAGATACATTGATGAGTTTGGACAAACCACAACTAGAATGCAGTGAAAAAAATGCTTTATTTG
TGAAATTTGTGATGCTATTGCTTTATTTGTAACCATTATAAGCTGCAATAAACAAGTTAACAACAACAAT
TGCATTCATTTTATGTTTCAGGTTCAGGGGGAGGTGTGGGAGGTTTTTTAAAGCAAGTAAAACCTCTACA
AATGTGGTAAAATCGATAAGGATCCGTCGACCGATGCCCTTGAGAGCCTTCAACCCAGTCAGCTCCTTCC
GGTGGGCGCGGGGCATGACTATCGTCGCCGCACTTATGACTGTCTTCTTTATCATGCAACTCGTAGGACA
GGTGCCGGCAGCGCTCTTCCGCTTCCTCGCTCACTGACTCGCTGCGCTCGGTCGTTCGGCTGCGGCGAGC
GGTATCAGCTCACTCAAAGGCGGTAATACGGTTATCCACAGAATCAGGGGATAACGCAGGAAAGAACATG
TGAGCAAAAGGCCAGCAAAAGGCCAGGAACCGTAAAAAGGCCGCGTTGCTGGCGTTTTTCCATAGGCTCC
GCCCCCCTGACGAGCATCACAAAAATCGACGCTCAAGTCAGAGGTGGCGAAACCCGACAGGACTATAAAG
ATACCAGGCGTTTCCCCCTGGAAGCTCCCTCGTGCGCTCTCCTGTTCCGACCCTGCCGCTTACCGGATAC
CTGTCCGCCTTTCTCCCTTCGGGAAGCGTGGCGCTTTCTCAATGCTCACGCTGTAGGTATCTCAGTTCGG
TGTAGGTCGTTCGCTCCAAGCTGGGCTGTGTGCACGAACCCCCCGTTCAGCCCGACCGCTGCGCCTTATC
CGGTAACTATCGTCTTGAGTCCAACCCGGTAAGACACGACTTATCGCCACTGGCAGCAGCCACTGGTAAC
AGGATTAGCAGAGCGAGGTATGTAGGCGGTGCTACAGAGTTCTTGAAGTGGTGGCCTAACTACGGCTACA
CTAGAAGGACAGTATTTGGTATCTGCGCTCTGCTGAAGCCAGTTACCTTCGGAAAAAGAGTTGGTAGCTC
TTGATCCGGCAAACAAACCACCGCTGGTAGCGGTGGTTTTTTTGTTTGCAAGCAGCAGATTACGCGCAGA
AAAAAAGGATCTCAAGAAGATCCTTTGATCTTTTCTACGGGGTCTGACGCTCAGTGGAACGAAAACTCAC
GTTAAGGGATTTTGGTCATGAGATTATCAAAAAGGATCTTCACCTAGATCCTTTTAAATTAAAAATGAAG
TTTTAAATCAATCTAAAGTATATATGAGTAAACTTGGTCTGACAGTTACCAATGCTTAATCAGTGAGGCA
CCTATCTCAGCGATCTGTCTATTTCGTTCATCCATAGTTGCCTGACTCCCCGTCGTGTAGATAACTACGA
TACGGGAGGGCTTACCATCTGGCCCCAGTGCTGCAATGATACCGCGAGACCCACGCTCACCGGCTCCAGA
TTTATCAGCAATAAACCAGCCAGCCGGAAGGGCCGAGCGCAGAAGTGGTCCTGCAACTTTATCCGCCTCC
ATCCAGTCTATTAATTGTTGCCGGGAAGCTAGAGTAAGTAGTTCGCCAGTTAATAGTTTGCGCAACGTTG
TTGCCATTGCTACAGGCATCGTGGTGTCACGCTCGTCGTTTGGTATGGCTTCATTCAGCTCCGGTTCCCA
ACGATCAAGGCGAGTTACATGATCCCCCATGTTGTGCAAAAAAGCGGTTAGCTCCTTCGGTCCTCCGATC
GTTGTCAGAAGTAAGTTGGCCGCAGTGTTATCACTCATGGTTATGGCAGCACTGCATAATTCTCTTACTG
TCATGCCATCCGTAAGATGCTTTTCTGTGACTGGTGAGTACTCAACCAAGTCATTCTGAGAATAGTGTAT
GCGGCGACCGAGTTGCTCTTGCCCGGCGTCAATACGGGATAATACCGCGCCACATAGCAGAACTTTAAAA
GTGCTCATCATTGGAAAACGTTCTTCGGGGCGAAAACTCTCAAGGATCTTACCGCTGTTGAGATCCAGTT
CGATGTAACCCACTCGTGCACCCAACTGATCTTCAGCATCTTTTACTTTCACCAGCGTTTCTGGGTGAGC
AAAAACAGGAAGGCAAAATGCCGCAAAAAAGGGAATAAGGGCGACACGGAAATGTTGAATACTCATACTC
TTCCTTTTTCAATATTATTGAAGCATTTATCAGGGTTATTGTCTCATGAGCGGATACATATTTGAATGTA
TTTAGAAAAATAAACAAATAGGGGTTCCGCGCACATTTCCCCGAAAAGTGCCACCTG
[124 nt withheld, positions 6568-6691]
C
[91 nt withheld, positions 6693-6783]
A
[49 nt withheld, positions 6785-6833]
CCTTTGACGTTGGAGTCCACGTTCTTT
[37 nt withheld, positions 6861-6897]
ACCCTATCTCGGTCTATTCTTTTGATTTATAAGGGATTTTGCCGATTTCGGCCTATTGGTTAAAAAATGA
GCTGATTTAACAAAAATTTAACGCGAATTTTAACAAAATATTAACGTTTACAATTTCCCATTCGCCATTC
AGGCTGCGCAACTGTTGGGAAGGGCGATCGGTGCGGGCCTCTTCGCTATTACGCCAGCCCAAGCTACCAT
GATAAGTAAGTAATATTAAGGTACGGGAGGTACTTGGAGCGGCCGCAATAAAATATCTTTATTTTCATTA
CATCTGTGTGTTGGTTTTTTGTGTGAATCGATAGTACTAACATACGCTCTCCATCAAAACAAAACGAAAC
AAAACAAACTAGCAAAATAGGCTGTCCCCAGTGCAAGTGCAGGTGCCAGAACATTTCTCTATCGATA
