>Addgene plasmid #25851 | pGL3-DICER-Prom | addgene partial sequence | sequence record 31894 | 25851 with LucNrev
GAAGATGGCGCGGGCCTTTCTTTATGTTTTTGGCGTCTTCCATGGTGGCTTTACCAACAGTACCGGAATG
CCAAGCTTTCGTCCCCGCTGTCAGGTTACTCCATTCACCTGGGCCTGCAGCAGCCTGCGCCGCGCCTCCG
CCTCGACCCCTCCCGCCGGCGCCTGCGGAGACTGCGCAGCGCCCGGCTGGCCGGCAGCCAGCGCACGGCC
CGCGGCAACGGCGCACAGCCGCTTGGAGAATCCCACTGGCTCCCGCACCGCCCCTCCGCGCCCCCACGCT
CCGCTCGCCCCGTGGCGGCATGAGAGCGAGCCTGTGATTGGACAGGGCCTGGCGGTGAAAGGTTAATCCC
GGCCCCCCAGCCACTCAGGAGCAGGGAGACAGCGGGCGCGCGCGCGGAGGCCGGAGAGGCGTTTGCGGCC
CAGCGCCTGGACTGGACCTTGGCGTTGGGCCGCAGTTGCCCGGAGTTTTTGGGGCCCCCGGGAACCCGCG
CGCCGAGGCCGGCTAAGTTTGGCAGACTCTCTGAGCTCTCGGAATTCGACTGCCTCCATTGTTGCTCCTT
CTGGCACCCACAGACCGTAACGTGGCCGTAATTGTTTCCCGGAGAGCTTAGCTTCCCTCTGAGCACCTCC
CTCCCCTTTTTAAAGTACCTTCCCACTCGCCTGCGTTTCCTCGCGTTAGTGGTGCAGGGGCCTCCGCATT
TGGGGAAATAACAAACACCCACTTCCGCCCCCCACCCCAACCGGGATCCCCAGATAATGA
